>Addgene plasmid #87886 | SIN-PGK-Cas9-WPRE | addgene full sequence | sequence record 175124 | Addgene NGS Result
TGGAAGGGCTAATTCACTCCCAAAGAAGACAAGATATCCTTGATCTGTGGATCTACCACACACAAGGCTA
CTTCCCTGATTAGCAGAACTACACACCAGGGCCAGGGGTCAGATATCCACTGACCTTTGGATGGTGCTAC
AAGCTAGTACCAGTTGAGCCAGATAAGGTAGAAGAGGCCAATAAAGGAGAGAACACCAGCTTGTTACACC
CTGTGAGCCTGCATGGGATGGATGACCCGGAGAGAGAAGTGTTAGAGTGGAGGTTTGACAGCCGCCTAGC
ATTTCATCACGTGGCCCGAGAGCTGCATCCGGAGTACTTCAAGAACTGCTGATATCGAGCTTGCTACAAG
GGACTTTCCGCTGGGGACTTTCCAGGGAGGCGTGGCCTGGGCGGGACTGGGGAGTGGCGAGCCCTCAGAT
CCTGCATATAAGCAGCTGCTTTTTGCCTGTACTGGGTCTCTCTGGTTAGACCAGATCTGAGCCTGGGAGC
TCTCTGGCTAACTAGGGAACCCACTGCTTAAGCCTCAATAAAGCTTGCCTTGAGTGCTTCAAGTAGTGTG
TGCCCGTCTGTTGTGTGACTCTGGTAACTAGAGATCCCTCAGACCCTTTTAGTCAGTGTGGAAAATCTCT
AGCAGTGGCGCCCGAACAGGGACTTGAAAGCGAAAGGGAAACCAGAGGAGCTCTCTCGACGCAGGACTCG
GCTTGCTGAAGCGCGCACGGCAAGAGGCGAGGGGCGGCGACTGGTGAGTACGCCAAAAATTTTGACTAGC
GGAGGCTAGAAGGAGAGAGATGGGTGCGAGAGCGTCAGTATTAAGCGGGGGAGAATTAGATCGCGATGGG
AAAAAATTCGGTTAAGGCCAGGGGGAAAGAAAAAATATAAATTAAAACATATAGTATGGGCAAGCAGGGA
GCTAGAACGATTCGCAGTTAATCCTGGCCTGTTAGAAACATCAGAAGGCTGTAGACAAATACTGGGACAG
CTACAACCATCCCTTCAGACAGGATCAGAAGAACTTAGATCATTATATAATACAGTAGCAACCCTCTATT
GTGTGCATCAAAGGATAGAGATAAAAGACACCAAGGAAGCTTTAGACAAGATAGAGGAAGAGCAAAACAA
AAGTAAGACCACCGCACAGCAAGCGGCCGCTGATCTTCAGACCTGGAGGAGGAGATATGAGGGACAATTG
GAGAAGTGAATTATATAAATATAAAGTAGTAAAAATTGAACCATTAGGAGTAGCACCCACCAAGGCAAAG
AGAAGAGTGGTGCAGAGAGAAAAAAGAGCAGTGGGAATAGGAGCTTTGTTCCTTGGGTTCTTGGGAGCAG
CAGGAAGCACTATGGGCGCAGCGTCAATGACGCTGACGGTACAGGCCAGACAATTATTGTCTGGTATAGT
GCAGCAGCAGAACAATTTGCTGAGGGCTATTGAGGCGCAACAGCATCTGTTGCAACTCACAGTCTGGGGC
ATCAAGCAGCTCCAGGCAAGAATCCTGGCTGTGGAAAGATACCTAAAGGATCAACAGCTCCTGGGGATTT
GGGGTTGCTCTGGAAAACTCATTTGCACCACTGCTGTGCCTTGGAATGCTAGTTGGAGTAATAAATCTCT
GGAACAGATTTGGAATCACACGACCTGGATGGAGTGGGACAGAGAAATTAACAATTACACAAGCTTAATA
CACTCCTTAATTGAAGAATCGCAAAACCAGCAAGAAAAGAATGAACAAGAATTATTGGAATTAGATAAAT
GGGCAAGTTTGTGGAATTGGTTTAACATAACAAATTGGCTGTGGTATATAAAATTATTCATAATGATAGT
AGGAGGCTTGGTAGGTTTAAGAATAGTTTTTGCTGTACTTTCTATAGTGAATAGAGTTAGGCAGGGATAT
TCACCATTATCGTTTCAGACCCACCTCCCAACCCCGAGGGGACCCGACAGGCCCGAAGGAATAGAAGAAG
AAGGTGGAGAGAGAGACAGAGACAGATCCATTCGATTAGTGAACGGATCTCGACGGTATCGGTTAACTTT
TAAAAGAAAAGGGGGGATTGGGGGGTACAGTGCAGGGGAAAGAATAGTAGACATAATAGCAACAGACATA
CAAACTAAAGAATTACAAAAACAAATTACAAAAATTCAAAATTTTATCGATGGTCGAGTACCGGGTAGGG
GAGGCGCTTTTCCCAAGGCAGTCTGGAGCATGCGCTTTAGCAGCCCCGCTGGGCACTTGGCGCTACACAA
GTGGCCTCTGGCCTCGCACACATTCCACATCCACCGGTAGGCGCCAACCGGCTCCGTTCTTTGGTGGCCC
CTTCGCGCCACCTTCTACTCCTCCCCTAGTCAGGAAGTTCCCCCCCGCCCCGCAGCTCGCGTCGTGCAGG
ACGTGACAAATGGAAGTAGCACGTCTCACTAGTCTCGTGCAGATGGACAGCACCGCTGAGCAATGGAAGC
GGGTAGGCCTTTGGGGCAGCGGCCAATAGCAGCTTTGCTCCTTCGCTTTCTGGGCTCAGAGGCTGGGAAG
GGGTGGGTCCGGGGGCGGGCTCAGGGGCGGGCTCAGGGGCGGGGCGGGCGCCCGAAGGTCCTCCGGAGGC
CCGGCATTCTGCACGCTTCAAAAGCGCACGTCTGCCGCGCTGTTCTCCTCTTCCTCATCTCCGGGCCTTT
CGACCTCTAGGATCTAGAACTAGTGGATCCCCCGGGCTGCAGGAATTATCACAAGTTTGTACAAAAAAGC
AGGCTCCACCATGGACAAGAAGTACTCCATTGGGCTCGATATCGGCACAAACAGCGTCGGCTGGGCCGTC
ATTACGGACGAGTACAAGGTGCCGAGCAAAAAATTCAAAGTTCTGGGCAATACCGATCGCCACAGCATAA
AGAAGAACCTCATTGGCGCCCTCCTGTTCGACTCCGGGGAGACGGCCGAAGCCACGCGGCTCAAAAGAAC
AGCACGGCGCAGATATACCCGCAGAAAGAATCGGATCTGCTACCTGCAGGAGATCTTTAGTAATGAGATG
GCTAAGGTGGATGACTCTTTCTTCCATAGGCTGGAGGAGTCCTTTTTGGTGGAGGAGGATAAAAAGCACG
AGCGCCACCCAATCTTTGGCAATATCGTGGACGAGGTGGCGTACCATGAAAAGTACCCAACCATATATCA
TCTGAGGAAGAAGCTTGTAGACAGTACTGATAAGGCTGACTTGCGGTTGATCTATCTCGCGCTGGCGCAT
ATGATCAAATTTCGGGGACACTTCCTCATCGAGGGGGACCTGAACCCAGACAACAGCGATGTCGACAAAC
TCTTTATCCAACTGGTTCAGACTTACAATCAGCTTTTCGAAGAGAACCCGATCAACGCATCCGGAGTTGA
CGCCAAAGCAATCCTGAGCGCTAGGCTGTCCAAATCCCGGCGGCTCGAAAACCTCATCGCACAGCTCCCT
GGGGAGAAGAAGAACGGCCTGTTTGGTAATCTTATCGCCCTGTCACTCGGGCTGACCCCCAACTTTAAAT
CTAACTTCGACCTGGCCGAAGATGCCAAGCTTCAACTGAGCAAAGACACCTACGATGATGATCTCGACAA
TCTGCTGGCCCAGATCGGCGACCAGTACGCAGACCTTTTTTTGGCGGCAAAGAACCTGTCAGACGCCATT
CTGCTGAGTGATATTCTGCGAGTGAACACGGAGATCACCAAAGCTCCGCTGAGCGCTAGTATGATCAAGC
GCTATGATGAGCACCACCAAGACTTGACTTTGCTGAAGGCCCTTGTCAGACAGCAACTGCCTGAGAAGTA
CAAGGAAATTTTCTTCGATCAGTCTAAAAATGGCTACGCCGGATACATTGACGGCGGAGCAAGCCAGGAG
GAATTTTACAAATTTATTAAGCCCATCTTGGAAAAAATGGACGGCACCGAGGAGCTGCTGGTAAAGCTTA
ACAGAGAAGATCTGTTGCGCAAACAGCGCACTTTCGACAATGGAAGCATCCCCCACCAGATTCACCTGGG
CGAACTGCACGCTATCCTCAGGCGGCAAGAGGATTTCTACCCCTTTTTGAAAGATAACAGGGAAAAGATT
GAGAAAATCCTCACATTTCGGATACCCTACTATGTAGGCCCCCTCGCCCGGGGAAATTCCAGATTCGCGT
GGATGACTCGCAAATCAGAAGAGACCATCACTCCCTGGAACTTCGAGGAAGTCGTGGATAAGGGGGCCTC
TGCCCAGTCCTTCATCGAAAGGATGACTAACTTTGATAAAAATCTGCCTAACGAAAAGGTGCTTCCTAAA
CACTCTCTGCTGTACGAGTACTTCACAGTTTATAACGAGCTCACCAAGGTCAAATACGTCACAGAAGGGA
TGAGAAAGCCAGCATTCCTGTCTGGAGAGCAGAAGAAAGCTATCGTGGACCTCCTCTTCAAGACGAACCG
GAAAGTTACCGTGAAACAGCTCAAAGAAGACTATTTCAAAAAGATTGAATGTTTCGACTCTGTTGAAATC
AGCGGAGTGGAGGATCGCTTCAACGCATCCCTGGGAACGTATCACGATCTCCTGAAAATCATTAAAGACA
AGGACTTCCTGGACAATGAGGAGAACGAGGACATTCTTGAGGACATTGTCCTCACCCTTACGTTGTTTGA
AGATAGGGAGATGATTGAAGAACGCTTGAAAACTTACGCTCATCTCTTCGACGACAAAGTCATGAAACAG
CTCAAGAGGCGCCGATATACAGGATGGGGGCGGCTGTCAAGAAAACTGATCAATGGGATCCGAGACAAGC
AGAGTGGAAAGACAATCCTGGATTTTCTTAAGTCCGATGGATTTGCCAACCGGAACTTCATGCAGTTGAT
CCATGATGACTCTCTCACCTTTAAGGAGGACATCCAGAAAGCACAAGTTTCTGGCCAGGGGGACAGTCTT
CACGAGCACATCGCTAATCTTGCAGGTAGCCCAGCTATCAAAAAGGGAATACTGCAGACCGTTAAGGTCG
TGGATGAACTCGTCAAAGTAATGGGAAGGCATAAGCCCGAGAATATCGTTATCGAGATGGCCCGAGAGAA
CCAAACTACCCAGAAGGGACAGAAGAACAGTAGGGAAAGGATGAAGAGGATTGAAGAGGGTATAAAAGAA
CTGGGGTCCCAAATCCTTAAGGAACACCCAGTTGAAAACACCCAGCTTCAGAATGAGAAGCTCTACCTGT
ACTACCTGCAGAACGGCAGGGACATGTACGTGGATCAGGAACTGGACATCAATCGGCTCTCCGACTACGA
CGTGGATCATATCGTGCCCCAGTCTTTTCTCAAAGATGATTCTATTGATAATAAAGTGTTGACAAGATCC
GATAAAAATAGAGGGAAGAGTGATAACGTCCCCTCAGAAGAAGTTGTCAAGAAAATGAAAAATTATTGGC
GGCAGCTGCTGAACGCCAAACTGATCACACAACGGAAGTTCGATAATCTGACTAAGGCTGAACGAGGTGG
CCTGTCTGAGTTGGATAAAGCCGGCTTCATCAAAAGGCAGCTTGTTGAGACACGCCAGATCACCAAGCAC
GTGGCCCAAATTCTCGATTCACGCATGAACACCAAGTACGATGAAAATGACAAACTGATTCGAGAGGTGA
AAGTTATTACTCTGAAGTCTAAGCTGGTCTCAGATTTCAGAAAGGACTTTCAGTTTTATAAGGTGAGAGA
GATCAACAATTACCACCATGCGCATGATGCCTACCTGAATGCAGTGGTAGGCACTGCACTTATCAAAAAA
TATCCCAAGCTTGAATCTGAATTTGTTTACGGAGACTATAAAGTGTACGATGTTAGGAAAATGATCGCAA
AGTCTGAGCAGGAAATAGGCAAGGCCACCGCTAAGTACTTCTTTTACAGCAATATTATGAATTTTTTCAA
GACCGAGATTACACTGGCCAATGGAGAGATTCGGAAGCGACCACTTATCGAAACAAACGGAGAAACAGGA
GAAATCGTGTGGGACAAGGGTAGGGATTTCGCGACAGTCCGGAAGGTCCTGTCCATGCCGCAGGTGAACA
TCGTTAAAAAGACCGAAGTACAGACCGGAGGCTTCTCCAAGGAAAGTATCCTCCCGAAAAGGAACAGCGA
CAAGCTGATCGCACGCAAAAAAGATTGGGACCCCAAGAAATACGGCGGATTCGATTCTCCTACAGTCGCT
TACAGTGTACTGGTTGTGGCCAAAGTGGAGAAAGGGAAGTCTAAAAAACTCAAAAGCGTCAAGGAACTGC
TGGGCATCACAATCATGGAGCGATCAAGCTTCGAAAAAAACCCCATCGACTTTCTCGAGGCGAAAGGATA
TAAAGAGGTCAAAAAAGACCTCATCATTAAGCTTCCCAAGTACTCTCTCTTTGAGCTTGAAAACGGCCGG
AAACGAATGCTCGCTAGTGCGGGCGAGCTGCAGAAAGGTAACGAGCTGGCACTGCCCTCTAAATACGTTA
ATTTCTTGTATCTGGCCAGCCACTATGAAAAGCTCAAAGGGTCTCCCGAAGATAATGAGCAGAAGCAGCT
GTTCGTGGAACAACACAAACACTACCTTGATGAGATCATCGAGCAAATAAGCGAATTCTCCAAAAGAGTG
ATCCTCGCCGACGCTAACCTCGATAAGGTGCTTTCTGCTTACAATAAGCACAGGGATAAGCCCATCAGGG
AGCAGGCAGAAAACATTATCCACTTGTTTACTCTGACCAACTTGGGCGCGCCTGCAGCCTTCAAGTACTT
CGACACCACCATAGACAGAAAGCGGTACACCTCTACAAAGGAGGTCCTGGACGCCACACTGATTCATCAG
TCAATTACGGGGCTCTATGAAACAAGAATCGACCTCTCTCAGCTCGGTGGAGACAGCAGGGCTGACCCCA
AGAAGAAGAGGAAGGTGTGAAAGGGTTCGATCCCTACCGGTTAGTAATGAGTTTATCTAGACCCAGCTTT
CTTGTACAAAGTGGTGATAATTCGATATCAAGCTTATCGATACCGTCGACCTCGAGGGAATTCCGATAAT
CAACCTCTGGATTACAAAATTTGTGAAAGATTGACTGGTATTCTTAACTATGTTGCTCCTTTTACGCTAT
GTGGATACGCTGCTTTAATGCCTTTGTATCATGCTATTGCTTCCCGTATGGCTTTCATTTTCTCCTCCTT
GTATAAATCCTGGTTGCTGTCTCTTTATGAGGAGTTGTGGCCCGTTGTCAGGCAACGTGGCGTGGTGTGC
ACTGTGTTTGCTGACGCAACCCCCACTGGTTGGGGCATTGCCACCACCTGTCAGCTCCTTTCCGGGACTT
TCGCTTTCCCCCTCCCTATTGCCACGGCGGAACTCATCGCCGCCTGCCTTGCCCGCTGCTGGACAGGGGC
TCGGCTGTTGGGCACTGACAATTCCGTGGTGTTGTCGGGGAAGCTGACGTCCTTTCCATGGCTGCTCGCC
TGTGTTGCCACCTGGATTCTGCGCGGGACGTCCTTCTGCTACGTCCCTTCGGCCCTCAATCCAGCGGACC
TTCCTTCCCGCGGCCTGCTGCCGGCTCTGCGGCCTCTTCCGCGTCTTCGCCTTCGCCCTCAGACGAGTCG
GATCTCCCTTTGGGCCGCCTCCCCGCATCGGGAATTCGAGCTCGGTACCTTTAAGACCAATGACTTACAA
GGCAGCTGTAGATCTTAGCCACTTTTTAAAAGAAAAGGGGGGACTGGAAGGGCTAATTCACTCCCAACGA
AGACAAGATCTGCTTTTTGCTTGTACTGGGTCTCTCTGGTTAGACCAGATCTGAGCCTGGGAGCTCTCTG
GCTAACTAGGGAACCCACTGCTTAAGCCTCAATAAAGCTTGCCTTGAGTGCTTCAAGTAGTGTGTGCCCG
TCTGTTGTGTGACTCTGGTAACTAGAGATCCCTCAGACCCTTTTAGTCAGTGTGGAAAATCTCTAGCAGC
ATCTAGAATTAATTCCGTGTATTCTATAGTGTCACCTAAATCGTATGTGTATGATACATAAGGTTATGTA
TTAATTGTAGCCGCGTTCTAACGACAATATGTACAAGCCTAATTGTGTAGCATCTGGCTTACTGAAGCAG
ACCCTATCATCTCTCTCGTAAACTGCCGTCAGAGTCGGTTTGGTTGGACGAACCTTCTGAGTTTCTGGTA
ACGCCGTCCCGCACCCGGAAATGGTCAGCGAACCAATCAGCAGGGTCATCGCTAGCCAGATCCTCTACGC
CGGACGCATCGTGGCCGGCATCACCGGCGCCACAGGTGCGGTTGCTGGCGCCTATATCGCCGACATCACC
GATGGGGAAGATCGGGCTCGCCACTTCGGGCTCATGAGCGCTTGTTTCGGCGTGGGTATGGTGGCAGGCC
CCGTGGCCGGGGGACTGTTGGGCGCCATCTCCTTGCATGCACCATTCCTTGCGGCGGCGGTGCTCAACGG
CCTCAACCTACTACTGGGCTGCTTCCTAATGCAGGAGTCGCATAAGGGAGAGCGTCGAATGGTGCACTCT
CAGTACAATCTGCTCTGATGCCGCATAGTTAAGCCAGCCCCGACACCCGCCAACACCCGCTGACGCGCCC
TGACGGGCTTGTCTGCTCCCGGCATCCGCTTACAGACAAGCTGTGACCGTCTCCGGGAGCTGCATGTGTC
AGAGGTTTTCACCGTCATCACCGAAACGCGCGAGACGAAAGGGCCTCGTGATACGCCTATTTTTATAGGT
TAATGTCATGATAATAATGGTTTCTTAGACGTCAGGTGGCACTTTTCGGGGAAATGTGCGCGGAACCCCT
ATTTGTTTATTTTTCTAAATACATTCAAATATGTATCCGCTCATGAGACAATAACCCTGATAAATGCTTC
AATAATATTGAAAAAGGAAGAGTATGAGTATTCAACATTTCCGTGTCGCCCTTATTCCCTTTTTTGCGGC
ATTTTGCCTTCCTGTTTTTGCTCACCCAGAAACGCTGGTGAAAGTAAAAGATGCTGAAGATCAGTTGGGT
GCACGAGTGGGTTACATCGAACTGGATCTCAACAGCGGTAAGATCCTTGAGAGTTTTCGCCCCGAAGAAC
GTTTTCCAATGATGAGCACTTTTAAAGTTCTGCTATGTGGCGCGGTATTATCCCGTATTGACGCCGGGCA
AGAGCAACTCGGTCGCCGCATACACTATTCTCAGAATGACTTGGTTGAGTACTCACCAGTCACAGAAAAG
CATCTTACGGATGGCATGACAGTAAGAGAATTATGCAGTGCTGCCATAACCATGAGTGATAACACTGCGG
CCAACTTACTTCTGACAACGATCGGAGGACCGAAGGAGCTAACCGCTTTTTTGCACAACATGGGGGATCA
TGTAACTCGCCTTGATCGTTGGGAACCGGAGCTGAATGAAGCCATACCAAACGACGAGCGTGACACCACG
ATGCCTGTAGCAATGGCAACAACGTTGCGCAAACTATTAACTGGCGAACTACTTACTCTAGCTTCCCGGC
AACAATTAATAGACTGGATGGAGGCGGATAAAGTTGCAGGACCACTTCTGCGCTCGGCCCTTCCGGCTGG
CTGGTTTATTGCTGATAAATCTGGAGCCGGTGAGCGTGGGTCTCGCGGTATCATTGCAGCACTGGGGCCA
GATGGTAAGCCCTCCCGTATCGTAGTTATCTACACGACGGGGAGTCAGGCAACTATGGATGAACGAAATA
GACAGATCGCTGAGATAGGTGCCTCACTGATTAAGCATTGGTAACTGTCAGACCAAGTTTACTCATATAT
ACTTTAGATTGATTTAAAACTTCATTTTTAATTTAAAAGGATCTAGGTGAAGATCCTTTTTGATAATCTC
ATGACCAAAATCCCTTAACGTGAGTTTTCGTTCCACTGAGCGTCAGACCCCGTAGAAAAGATCAAAGGAT
CTTCTTGAGATCCTTTTTTTCTGCGCGTAATCTGCTGCTTGCAAACAAAAAAACCACCGCTACCAGCGGT
GGTTTGTTTGCCGGATCAAGAGCTACCAACTCTTTTTCCGAAGGTAACTGGCTTCAGCAGAGCGCAGATA
CCAAATACTGTTCTTCTAGTGTAGCCGTAGTTAGGCCACCACTTCAAGAACTCTGTAGCACCGCCTACAT
ACCTCGCTCTGCTAATCCTGTTACCAGTGGCTGCTGCCAGTGGCGATAAGTCGTGTCTTACCGGGTTGGA
CTCAAGACGATAGTTACCGGATAAGGCGCAGCGGTCGGGCTGAACGGGGGGTTCGTGCACACAGCCCAGC
TTGGAGCGAACGACCTACACCGAACTGAGATACCTACAGCGTGAGCTATGAGAAAGCGCCACGCTTCCCG
AAGGGAGAAAGGCGGACAGGTATCCGGTAAGCGGCAGGGTCGGAACAGGAGAGCGCACGAGGGAGCTTCC
AGGGGGAAACGCCTGGTATCTTTATAGTCCTGTCGGGTTTCGCCACCTCTGACTTGAGCGTCGATTTTTG
TGATGCTCGTCAGGGGGGCGGAGCCTATGGAAAAACGCCAGCAACGCGGCCTTTTTACGGTTCCTGGCCT
TTTGCTGGCCTTTTGCTCACATGTTCTTTCCTGCGTTATCCCCTGATTCTGTGGATAACCGTATTACCGC
CTTTGAGTGAGCTGATACCGCTCGCCGCAGCCGAACGACCGAGCGCAGCGAGTCAGTGAGCGAGGAAGCG
GAAGAGCGCCCAATACGCAAACCGCCTCTCCCCGCGCGTTGGCCGATTCATTAATGCAGCTGTGGAATGT
GTGTCAGTTAGGGTGTGGAAAGTCCCCAGGCTCCCCAGCAGGCAGAAGTATGCAAAGCATGCATCTCAAT
TAGTCAGCAACCAGGTGTGGAAAGTCCCCAGGCTCCCCAGCAGGCAGAAGTATGCAAAGCATGCATCTCA
ATTAGTCAGCAACCATAGTCCCGCCCCTAACTCCGCCCATCCCGCCCCTAACTCCGCCCAGTTCCGCCCA
TTCTCCGCCCCATGGCTGACTAATTTTTTTTATTTATGCAGAGGCCGAGGCCGCCTCGGCCTCTGAGCTA
TTCCAGAAGTAGTGAGGAGGCTTTTTTGGAGGCCTAGGCTTTTGCAAAAAGCTTGGACACAAGACAGGCT
TGCGAGATATGTTTGAGAATACCACTTTATCCCGCGTCAGGGAGAGGCAGTGCGTAAAAAGACGCGGACT
CATGTGAAATACTGGTTTTTAGTGCGCCAGATCTCTATAATCTCGCGCAACCTATTTTCCCCTCGAACAC
TTTTTAAGCCGTAGATAAACAGGCTGGGACACTTCACATGAGCGAAAAATACATCGTCACCTGGGACATG
TTGCAGATCCATGCACGTAAACTCGCAAGCCGACTGATGCCTTCTGAACAATGGAAAGGCATTATTGCCG
TAAGCCGTGGCGGTCTGTACCGGGTGCGTTACTGGCGCGTGAACTGGGTATTCGTCATGTCGATACCGTT
TGTATTTCCAGCTACGATCACGACAACCAGCGCGAGCTTAAAGTGCTGAAACGCGCAGAAGGCGATGGCG
AAGGCTTCATCGTTATTGATGACCTGGTGGATACCGGTGGTACTGCGGTTGCGATTCGTGAAATGTATCC
AAAAGCGCACTTTGTCACCATCTTCGCAAAACCGGCTGGTCGTCCGCTGGTTGATGACTATGTTGTTGAT
ATCCCGCAAGATACCTGGATTGAACAGCCGTGGGATATGGGCGTCGTATTCGTCCCGCCAATCTCCGGTC
GCTAATCTTTTCAACGCCTGGCACTGCCGGGCGTTGTTCTTTTTAACTTCAGGCGGGTTACAATAGTTTC
CAGTAAGTATTCTGGAGGCTGCATCCATGACACAGGCAAACCTGAGCGAAACCCTGTTCAAACCCCGCTT
TAAACATCCTGAAACCTCGACGCTAGTCCGCCGCTTTAATCACGGCGCACAACCGCCTGTGCAGTCGGCC
CTTGATGGTAAAACCATCCCTCACTGGTATCGCATGATTAACCGTCTGATGTGGATCTGGCGCGGCATTG
ACCCACGCGAAATCCTCGACGTCCAGGCACGTATTGTGATGAGCGATGCCGAACGTACCGACGATGATTT
ATACGATACGGTGATTGGCTACCGTGGCGGCAACTGGATTTATGAGTGGGCCCCGGATCTTTGTGAAGGA
ACCTTACTTCTGTGGTGTGACATAATTGGACAAACTACCTACAGAGATTTAAAGCTCTAAGGTAAATATA
AAATTTTTAAGTGTATAATGTGTTAAACTACTGATTCTAATTGTTTGTGTATTTTAGATTCCAACCTATG
GAACTGATGAATGGGAGCAGTGGTGGAATGCCTTTAATGAGGAAAACCTGTTTTGCTCAGAAGAAATGCC
ATCTAGTGATGATGAGGCTACTGCTGACTCTCAACATTCTACTCCTCCAAAAAAGAAGAGAAAGGTAGAA
GACCCCAAGGACTTTCCTTCAGAATTGCTAAGTTTTTTGAGTCATGCTGTGTTTAGTAATAGAACTCTTG
CTTGCTTTGCTATTTACACCACAAAGGAAAAAGCTGCACTGCTATACAAGAAAATTATGGAAAAATATTC
TGTAACCTTTATAAGTAGGCATAACAGTTATAATCATAACATACTGTTTTTTCTTACTCCACACAGGCAT
AGAGTGTCTGCTATTAATAACTATGCTCAAAAATTGTGTACCTTTAGCTTTTTAATTTGTAAAGGGGTTA
ATAAGGAATATTTGATGTATAGTGCCTTGACTAGAGATCATAATCAGCCATACCACATTTGTAGAGGTTT
TACTTGCTTTAAAAAACCTCCCACACCTCCCCCTGAACCTGAAACATAAAATGAATGCAATTGTTGTTGT
TAACTTGTTTATTGCAGCTTATAATGGTTACAAATAAAGCAATAGCATCACAAATTTCACAAATAAAGCA
TTTTTTTCACTGCATTCTAGTTGTGGTTTGTCCAAACTCATCAATGTATCTTATCATGTCTGGATCAACT
GGATAACTCAAGCTAACCAAAATCATCCCAAACTTCCCACCCCATACCCTATTACCACTGCCAATTACCT
GTGGTTTCATTTACTCTAAACCTGTGATTCCTCTGAATTATTTTCATTTTAAAGAAATTGTATTTGTTAA
ATATGTACTACAAACTTAGTAGT
Features (pLannotate 1.2.2; 33 found; start..end, strand, type, name):
    377..634     +  LTR            5' LTR (truncated): truncated 5' long terminal repeat (LTR) from HIV-1
    681..806     +  misc_feature   HIV-1 Ψ: packaging signal of human immunodeficiency virus type 1
    790..1153    +  CDS            HIV-1 gag (fragment): gag protein from human immunodeficiency virus 1; gag
   1299..1532    +  misc_feature   RRE: The Rev response element (RRE) of HIV-1 allows for Rev-dependent mRNA export from the nucleus to the cytoplasm.
   1909..2009    +  CDS            Rev (fragment): human immunodeficiency virus 1 (HIV-1) Rev protein; rev; enhances nuclear export of unspliced and incompletely spliced viral mRNAs
   2028..2145    +  misc_feature   cPPT/CTS: central polypurine tract and central termination sequence of HIV-1
   2163..2662    +  promoter       PGK promoter: mouse phosphoglycerate kinase 1 promoter
   2673..2707    +  misc_feature   MCS (fragment): pBluescript multiple cloning site
   2711..2735    +  protein_bind   attB1: mutant version of attB; recombination site for the Gateway® BP reaction BP Clonase™
   2741..6844    +  CDS            cas9: CAS9_STRP1 - Also known as csn1 From Streptococcus pyogenes serotype M1.
   6921..6945    -  protein_bind   attB2: mutant version of attB; recombination site for the Gateway® BP reaction BP Clonase™
   6949..6988    +  misc_feature   MCS (fragment): pBluescript multiple cloning site
   6998..7586    +  misc_feature   WPRE: woodchuck hepatitis virus posttranscriptional regulatory element
   7605..7673    +  CDS            nef (fragment): NEF_HV1Z2 - Experimental evidence at protein level: Swiss-Prot protein existence level 1. Extracellular Nef protein targets CD4(+) T-lymphocytes for apoptosis by interacting with CXCR4 surface receptors. From Human immunodeficiency virus type 1 group M subtype D (isolate Z2/CDC-Z34) (HIV-1).
   7675..7908    +  LTR            3' LTR (ΔU3): self-inactivating 3' long terminal repeat (LTR) from HIV-1
   7933..7951    -  promoter       SP6 promoter: promoter for bacteriophage SP6 RNA polymerase
   8179..8458    +  CDS            TcR (fragment): tetracycline efflux protein; tet; confers resistance to tetracycline
   8459..8507    -  misc_feature   bom (fragment): basis of mobility region from pBR322
   8609..8644    -  CDS            rop (fragment): Rop protein, which maintains plasmids at low copy number; rop
   8739..8843    +  promoter       AmpR promoter: bla
   8844..9704    +  CDS            AmpR: β-lactamase; bla; confers resistance to ampicillin, carbenicillin, and related antibiotics
   9875..10463   +  rep_origin     ori: high-copy-number ColE1/pMB1/pBR322/pUC origin of replication
  10646..10702   +  CDS            lacI (fragment): lac repressor; lacI; The lac repressor binds to the lac operator to inhibit transcription in E. coli. This inhibition can be relieved by adding lactose or isopropyl-β-D-thiogalactopyranoside (IPTG).
  10709..11038   +  promoter       SV40 promoter: SV40 enhancer and early promoter
  11238..11357   +  CDS            gpt (fragment): XGPT_ECOLI - Also known as gpp, gxu. Experimental evidence at protein level: Swiss-Prot protein existence level 1. Purine salvage pathway enzyme that catalyzes the transfer of the ribosyl-5-phosphate group from 5-phospho-alpha-D-ribose 1- diphosphate (PRPP) to the N9 position of the 6-oxopurines guanine and xanthine to form the corresponding ribonucleotides GMP (guanosine 5'- monophosphate) and XMP (xanthosine 5'-monophosphate), with the release of PPi. To a lesser extent, also acts on hypoxanthine (PubMed:9100006, PubMed:3886014). Does not ribophosphorylate adenine (PubMed:3886014). From Esch
  11357..11692   +  CDS            gpt (fragment): XGPT_ECOLI - Also known as gpp, gxu. Experimental evidence at protein level: Swiss-Prot protein existence level 1. Purine salvage pathway enzyme that catalyzes the transfer of the ribosyl-5-phosphate group from 5-phospho-alpha-D-ribose 1- diphosphate (PRPP) to the N9 position of the 6-oxopurines guanine and xanthine to form the corresponding ribonucleotides GMP (guanosine 5'- monophosphate) and XMP (xanthosine 5'-monophosphate), with the release of PPi. To a lesser extent, also acts on hypoxanthine (PubMed:9100006, PubMed:3886014). Does not ribophosphorylate adenine (PubMed:3886014). From Esch
  11787..12092   +  CDS            frsA (fragment): FRSA_ECOLI - Also known as yafA. Experimental evidence at protein level: Swiss-Prot protein existence level 1. Catalyzes the hydrolysis of esters (PubMed:15808744). Displays esterase activity toward pNP-butyrate (PubMed:15808744). May stimulate mixed-acid fermentation by acting as a fermentation/respiration switch that down-regulates respiration and up- regulates fermentation rates (PubMed:15169777). From Escherichia coli (strain K12).
  12096..12170   +  CDS            small t antigen (fragment): SV40 (simian virus 40) small t antigen
  12172..12237   +  intron         small t intron: SV40 (simian virus 40) small t antigen intron
  12367..12387   +  CDS            SV40 NLS: nuclear localization signal of SV40 (simian virus 40) large T antigen
  12706..12789   +  CDS            large T antigen (fragment): large T antigen from SV40 (simian virus 40)
  12812..12946   +  polyA_signal   SV40 poly(A) signal: SV40 polyadenylation signal
  13113..329     +  CDS            nef (fragment) (across the origin): NEF_HV1BR - Experimental evidence at protein level: Swiss-Prot protein existence level 1. Extracellular Nef protein targets CD4(+) T-lymphocytes for apoptosis by interacting with CXCR4 surface receptors (PubMed:14990729). From Human immunodeficiency virus type 1 group M subtype B (isolate BRU/LAI) (HIV-1).
