[The description below was written by a language model from this plasmid's Addgene catalogue record and pLannotate feature annotations shown in this document.]
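Description:
SIN-PGK-Cas9-WPRE is an HIV-1-derived self-inactivating (SIN) lentiviral transfer plasmid of about 13.1 kb, built to produce lentiviral particles that deliver Cas9 for gene editing. It is maintained in E. coli through a high-copy ColE1/pUC-type origin and an ampicillin resistance gene (β-lactamase). The annotated backbone also carries remnants of older cloning vectors: fragments of the tetracycline resistance gene, bom and rop. It further contains an SV40 promoter followed by E. coli gpt sequence annotated as two abutting fragments, the SV40 small t intron and an SV40 poly(A) signal. All of this lies outside the viral genome, and the record assigns it no role.

The packaged region is bounded by a 5' LTR annotated as truncated and a ΔU3 3' LTR. The U3 deletion is copied to both ends of the provirus during reverse transcription, which silences LTR-driven transcription after integration. Between the LTRs are the Ψ packaging signal with a partial gag sequence, the Rev response element for Rev-dependent nuclear export of the genomic RNA, and the cPPT/CTS, which improves transduction. The internal expression cassette uses the mouse PGK promoter, a constitutive housekeeping promoter, to drive a human codon-optimized Streptococcus pyogenes Cas9 with a C-terminal nuclear localization signal. This coding sequence was taken from an earlier hCas9 plasmid and inserted by Gateway recombination, so it is flanked by attB1 and attB2 sites. A WPRE downstream of the insert enhances transcript stability and expression. No guide RNA cassette or mammalian selection marker within the LTRs is annotated, so guides would have to be supplied from a separate construct. The associated publication concerns a self-inactivating Cas9 system for editing genes involved in central nervous system disease.
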