Addgene plasmid #87886: SIN-PGK-Cas9-WPRE
Purpose: To produce Lentiviral vector for gene editing
Depositing lab: Nicole Déglon. Depositing organization: Centre Hospitalier Universitaire Vaudois (CHUV). Publication: The Self-Inactivating KamiCas9 System for the Editing of CNS Disease Genes. Merienne N, Vachey G, de Longprez L, Meunier C, Zimmer V, Perriard G, Canales M, Mathias A, Herrgott L, Beltraminelli T, Maulet A, Dequesne T, Pythoud C, Rey M, Pellerin L, Brouillet E, Perrier AL, du Pasquier R, Deglon N. Cell Rep. 2017 Sep 19;20(12):2980-2991. doi: 10.1016/j.celrep.2017.08.075. PubMed 28930690.
Backbone
  Vector backbone: HIV-1 lentiviral SIN transfer vector
  Backbone size w/o insert (bp): 7500
  Total vector size (bp): 13114
  Vector type: Lentiviral
Growth in bacteria
  Bacterial resistance: Ampicillin, 100 μg/mL
  Growth temperature: 37°C
  Growth strain: NEB Stable
  Copy number: High Copy
Gene/Insert
  Gene/Insert name: hCas9 (alt name: Cas9)
  Species: Streptococcus pyogenes
  Insert size (bp): 4140
  Mutation: Human codon-optimized
  Promoter: mouse PGK
  Tag / fusion protein: nls (C terminal on insert)
  Cloning method: Gateway Cloning
  Sequencing primers: 5′ TGCACGCTTCAAAAGCGC; 3′ AGCAGCGTATCCACATAGCGTAAAAGGAGC
Resource information
  A portion of this plasmid was derived from a plasmid made by: hCas9 from addgene plasmid #41815
Terms and licenses: Academic/Nonprofit Terms; Industry Terms: Not Available to Industry
How to cite: SIN-PGK-Cas9-WPRE was a gift from Nicole Déglon (Addgene plasmid # 87886 ; http://n2t.net/addgene:87886 ; RRID:Addgene_87886)
